Addgene plasmid #227353: pGEX-parkin V224A
Purpose: For bacterial expression of hyperactive parkin mutant.
Depositing lab: Kalle Gehring. Depositing organization: McGill University. Publication: Naturally occurring hyperactive variants of human parkin. Huq TS, Luo J, Fakih R, Sauve V, Gehring K. Commun Biol. 2024 Aug 8;7(1):961. doi: 10.1038/s42003-024-06656-x. PubMed 39117722.
Backbone
  Vector backbone: pGEX-6P-1
  Backbone manufacturer: Amersham
  Vector type: Bacterial Expression
Growth in bacteria
  Bacterial resistance: Ampicillin, 100 μg/mL
  Growth temperature: 37°C
  Growth strain: DH5alpha
  Copy number: Low Copy
Gene/Insert
  Gene/Insert name: Parkin V224A (alt name: PARK2)
  Species: H. sapiens (human)
  Mutation: Codon usage optimized for E.coli expression. Changed valine 224 to alanine.
  Entrez Gene: PRKN (a.k.a. AR-JP, LPRS2, PARK2, PDJ)
  Tag / fusion protein: GST (C terminal on backbone)
  Cloning method: Gene Synthesis
  Sequencing primers: 5′ pGEXF; 3′ pGEXR
Terms and licenses: Academic/Nonprofit Terms; Industry Terms: Not Available to Industry
Depositor comments: 5' Cloning Site: BamHI (unknown if destroyed), 3' Cloning Site: XhoI (unknown if destroyed).
How to cite: pGEX-parkin V224A was a gift from Kalle Gehring (Addgene plasmid # 227353 ; http://n2t.net/addgene:227353 ; RRID:Addgene_227353)
