[The description below was written by a language model from this plasmid's Addgene catalogue record and pLannotate feature annotations shown in this document.]
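Description:
pGEX-parkin V224A is a bacterial expression plasmid built on the pGEX-6P-1 backbone for producing a hyperactive variant of human parkin (PRKN, also called PARK2) in E. coli. The 6,364-nt sequence carries a ColE1/pMB1-type origin of replication and a β-lactamase gene with its own promoter, so it is maintained under ampicillin selection. The catalogue lists it as low copy, although only short fragments of rop and the bom region are annotated. Leftover backbone elements include a lac promoter/operator with a lacZα fragment and a small yciV fragment, neither of which plays a role in expression of the insert.

The expression cassette is driven by the tac promoter, a strong trp/lac hybrid, followed by a lac operator. The plasmid also encodes lacI under the lacIq promoter, so transcription is repressed until it is induced with IPTG. Downstream lies the Schistosoma japonicum glutathione S-transferase coding sequence, followed after a short linker by the parkin open reading frame. Parkin is therefore made as a fusion with GST at its N-terminus. The catalogue field describes the tag as "C terminal on backbone", but the feature order places GST upstream of the insert. The linker is not annotated in the feature table; in pGEX-6P vectors this region normally provides a protease cleavage site for tag removal.

The parkin insert was made by gene synthesis with codons optimised for E. coli and was placed between BamHI and XhoI sites. It carries a valine-to-alanine change at residue 224. Parkin is an E3 ubiquitin ligase, and the construct is intended for making recombinant mutant protein that can be purified by GST affinity, as part of work on naturally occurring hyperactive parkin variants.
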