Features (pLannotate 1.2.2; 17 found; start..end, strand, type, name):
      6..107     -  CDS            yciV (fragment): RNAAM_ECOLI - Also known as trpH From Escherichia coli (strain K12).
    183..211     +  promoter       tac promoter: strong E. coli promoter; hybrid between the trp and lac UV5 promoters
    219..235     +  protein_bind   lac operator: The lac repressor binds to the lac operator to inhibit transcription in E. coli. This inhibition can be relieved by adding lactose or isopropyl-β-D-thiogalactopyranoside (IPTG). lac repressor encoded by lacI
    258..911     +  CDS            GST26_SCHJA: Experimental evidence at protein level: Swiss-Prot protein existence level 1. GST isoenzymes appear to play a central role in the parasite detoxification system. Other functions are also suspected including a role in increasing the solubility of haematin in the parasite gut. From Schistosoma japonicum (Blood fluke).
    951..2345    +  CDS            PRKN: PRKN_HUMAN - Also known as PARK2. Experimental evidence at protein level: Swiss-Prot protein existence level 1. Functions within a multiprotein E3 ubiquitin ligase complex, catalyzing the covalent attachment of ubiquitin moieties onto substrate proteins (PubMed:10888878, PubMed:10973942, PubMed:11431533, PubMed:12150907, PubMed:12628165, PubMed:15105460, PubMed:16135753, PubMed:21376232, PubMed:21532592, PubMed:23754282, PubMed:23620051, PubMed:24660806, PubMed:24751536, PubMed:32047033, PubMed:29311685, PubMed:22396657). Substrates include SYT11 and VDAC1 (PubMed:32047033, PubMed:29311685). O
   2381..2420    +  CDS            rop (fragment): Rop protein, which maintains plasmids at low copy number; rop
   2522..2562    +  misc_feature   bom (fragment): basis of mobility region from pBR322
   2667..2771    +  promoter       AmpR promoter: bla
   2772..3632    +  CDS            AmpR: β-lactamase; bla; confers resistance to ampicillin, carbenicillin, and related antibiotics
   3803..4391    +  rep_origin     ori: high-copy-number ColE1/pMB1/pBR322/pUC origin of replication
   4577..4628    -  misc_feature   bom (fragment): basis of mobility region from pBR322
   4635..4712    +  promoter       lacIq promoter: lacI (mutant); In the lacIq allele, a single base change in the promoter boosts expression of the lacI gene about 10-fold.
   4713..5795    +  CDS            lacI: lac repressor; lacI; The lac repressor binds to the lac operator to inhibit transcription in E. coli. This inhibition can be relieved by adding lactose or isopropyl-β-D-thiogalactopyranoside (IPTG).
   5808..5829    +  protein_bind   CAP binding site: CAP binding activates transcription in the presence of cAMP. E. coli catabolite activator protein
   5844..5874    +  promoter       lac promoter: promoter for the E. coli lac operon
   5882..5898    +  protein_bind   lac operator: The lac repressor binds to the lac operator to inhibit transcription in E. coli. This inhibition can be relieved by adding lactose or isopropyl-β-D-thiogalactopyranoside (IPTG). lac repressor encoded by lacI
   5918..6091    +  CDS            lacZα: LacZα fragment of β-galactosidase; lacZ fragment
>Addgene plasmid #227353 | pGEX-parkin V224A | addgene full sequence | sequence record 450984 | Addgene NGS Result
ACGTTATCGACTGCACGGTGCACCAATGCTTCTGGCGTCAGGCAGCCATCGGAAGCTGTGGTATGGCTGT
GCAGGTCGTAAATCACTGCATAATTCGTGTCGCTCAAGGCGCACTCCCGTTCTGGATAATGTTTTTTGCG
CCGACATCATAACGGTTCTGGCAAATATTCTGAAATGAGCTGTTGACAATTAATCATCGGCTCGTATAAT
GTGTGGAATTGTGAGCGGATAACAATTTCACACAGGAAACAGTATTCATGTCCCCTATACTAGGTTATTG
GAAAATTAAGGGCCTTGTGCAACCCACTCGACTTCTTTTGGAATATCTTGAAGAAAAATATGAAGAGCAT
TTGTATGAGCGCGATGAAGGTGATAAATGGCGAAACAAAAAGTTTGAATTGGGTTTGGAGTTTCCCAATC
TTCCTTATTATATTGATGGTGATGTTAAATTAACACAGTCTATGGCCATCATACGTTATATAGCTGACAA
GCACAACATGTTGGGTGGTTGTCCAAAAGAGCGTGCAGAGATTTCAATGCTTGAAGGAGCGGTTTTGGAT
ATTAGATACGGTGTTTCGAGAATTGCATATAGTAAAGACTTTGAAACTCTCAAAGTTGATTTTCTTAGCA
AGCTACCTGAAATGCTGAAAATGTTCGAAGATCGTTTATGTCATAAAACATATTTAAATGGTGATCATGT
AACCCATCCTGACTTCATGTTGTATGACGCTCTTGATGTTGTTTTATACATGGACCCAATGTGCCTGGAT
GCGTTCCCAAAATTAGTTTGTTTTAAAAAACGTATTGAAGCTATCCCACAAATTGATAAGTACTTGAAAT
CCAGCAAGTATATAGCATGGCCTTTGCAGGGCTGGCAAGCCACGTTTGGTGGTGGCGACCATCCTCCAAA
ATCGGATCTGGAAGTTCTGTTCCAGGGGCCCCTGGGATCCATGATCGTTTTCGTTCGTTTCAACTCTTCT
CACGGTTTCCCGGTTGAAGTTGACTCTGACACCTCTATCTTCCAGCTGAAAGAAGTTGTTGCGAAACGTC
AGGGTGTTCCAGCAGACCAGCTGCGTGTTATCTTCGCAGGTAAAGAACTGCGTAACGACTGGACCGTTCA
GAACTGCGATCTGGATCAGCAGTCTATCGTTCACATCGTTCAGCGTCCGTGGCGTAAAGGTCAGGAAATG
AACGCGACTGGTGGTGACGACCCGCGTAACGCGGCGGGTGGTTGTGAACGTGAACCGCAGTCTCTGACAC
GTGTTGACCTGTCTTCCTCTGTTCTGCCGGGTGACTCCGTTGGTCTGGCCGTAATTCTGCACACCGACTC
TCGTAAAGACTCCCCGCCGGCTGGTTCTCCGGCGGGTCGCTCTATCTACAACTCTTTCTACGTGTACTGC
AAAGGTCCGTGCCAGCGTGTACAGCCGGGTAAACTGCGTGTTCAGTGTTCCACTTGCCGTCAGGCGACCC
TGACCCTGACCCAGGGTCCGAGCTGCTGGGACGACGTTCTGATCCCGAACCGTATGTCCGGTGAATGTCA
GTCCCCGCACTGTCCGGGTACCTCCGCAGAATTTTTCTTTAAATGCGGTGCCCACCCGACCTCTGACAAA
GAAACCTCTGCTGCTCTGCACCTGATCGCTACCAACTCCCGTAACATCACCTGCATCACCTGCACCGACG
TTCGCTCCCCGGTTCTGGTTTTTCAGTGCAACTCTCGTCACGTTATCTGCCTGGATTGCTTCCACCTGTA
CTGCGTTACTCGTCTGAATGACCGCCAGTTCGTTCACGACCCGCAGCTGGGCTACTCTCTGCCGTGCGTT
GCGGGTTGCCCGAACTCCCTGATTAAAGAACTGCACCACTTCCGTATCCTGGGCGAGGAACAGTACAACC
GTTACCAGCAGTACGGCGCTGAAGAATGCGTTCTGCAGATGGGTGGCGTTCTGTGCCCGCGTCCGGGTTG
CGGCGCGGGCCTGCTGCCGGAACCGGACCAGCGTAAAGTGACGTGTGAAGGTGGTAACGGTTTAGGTTGC
GGCTTCGCGTTCTGTCGTGAATGCAAAGAAGCATATCATGAAGGTGAATGTTCCGCAGTTTTTGAAGCTA
GCGGCACCACTACCCAGGCGTACCGTGTTGATGAACGTGCTGCTGAACAGGCTCGTTGGGAAGCAGCAAG
TAAAGAAACTATTAAAAAGACCACTAAACCGTGTCCGCGTTGCCACGTTCCGGTTGAAAAGAACGGTGGT
TGCATGCACATGAAATGCCCGCAGCCGCAGTGCCGTCTGGAATGGTGCTGGAACTGCGGTTGCGAATGGA
ACCGTGTTTGCATGGGTGACCACTGGTTCGACGTTTAGCTCGAGCGGCCGCATCGTGACTGACTGACGAT
CTGCCTCGCGCGTTTCGGTGATGACGGTGAAAACCTCTGACACATGCAGCTCCCGGAGACGGTCACAGCT
TGTCTGTAAGCGGATGCCGGGAGCAGACAAGCCCGTCAGGGCGCGTCAGCGGGTGTTGGCGGGTGTCGGG
GCGCAGCCATGACCCAGTCACGTAGCGATAGCGGAGTGTATAATTCTTGAAGACGAAAGGGCCTCGTGAT
ACGCCTATTTTTATAGGTTAATGTCATGATAATAATGGTTTCTTAGACGTCAGGTGGCACTTTTCGGGGA
AATGTGCGCGGAACCCCTATTTGTTTATTTTTCTAAATACATTCAAATATGTATCCGCTCATGAGACAAT
AACCCTGATAAATGCTTCAATAATATTGAAAAAGGAAGAGTATGAGTATTCAACATTTCCGTGTCGCCCT
TATTCCCTTTTTTGCGGCATTTTGCCTTCCTGTTTTTGCTCACCCAGAAACGCTGGTGAAAGTAAAAGAT
GCTGAAGATCAGTTGGGTGCACGAGTGGGTTACATCGAACTGGATCTCAACAGCGGTAAGATCCTTGAGA
GTTTTCGCCCCGAAGAACGTTTTCCAATGATGAGCACTTTTAAAGTTCTGCTATGTGGCGCGGTATTATC
CCGTGTTGACGCCGGGCAAGAGCAACTCGGTCGCCGCATACACTATTCTCAGAATGACTTGGTTGAGTAC
TCACCAGTCACAGAAAAGCATCTTACGGATGGCATGACAGTAAGAGAATTATGCAGTGCTGCCATAACCA
TGAGTGATAACACTGCGGCCAACTTACTTCTGACAACGATCGGAGGACCGAAGGAGCTAACCGCTTTTTT
GCACAACATGGGGGATCATGTAACTCGCCTTGATCGTTGGGAACCGGAGCTGAATGAAGCCATACCAAAC
GACGAGCGTGACACCACGATGCCTGCAGCAATGGCAACAACGTTGCGCAAACTATTAACTGGCGAACTAC
TTACTCTAGCTTCCCGGCAACAATTAATAGACTGGATGGAGGCGGATAAAGTTGCAGGACCACTTCTGCG
CTCGGCCCTTCCGGCTGGCTGGTTTATTGCTGATAAATCTGGAGCCGGTGAGCGTGGGTCTCGCGGTATC
ATTGCAGCACTGGGGCCAGATGGTAAGCCCTCCCGTATCGTAGTTATCTACACGACGGGGAGTCAGGCAA
CTATGGATGAACGAAATAGACAGATCGCTGAGATAGGTGCCTCACTGATTAAGCATTGGTAACTGTCAGA
CCAAGTTTACTCATATATACTTTAGATTGATTTAAAACTTCATTTTTAATTTAAAAGGATCTAGGTGAAG
ATCCTTTTTGATAATCTCATGACCAAAATCCCTTAACGTGAGTTTTCGTTCCACTGAGCGTCAGACCCCG
TAGAAAAGATCAAAGGATCTTCTTGAGATCCTTTTTTTCTGCGCGTAATCTGCTGCTTGCAAACAAAAAA
ACCACCGCTACCAGCGGTGGTTTGTTTGCCGGATCAAGAGCTACCAACTCTTTTTCCGAAGGTAACTGGC
TTCAGCAGAGCGCAGATACCAAATACTGTCCTTCTAGTGTAGCCGTAGTTAGGCCACCACTTCAAGAACT
CTGTAGCACCGCCTACATACCTCGCTCTGCTAATCCTGTTACCAGTGGCTGCTGCCAGTGGCGATAAGTC
GTGTCTTACCGGGTTGGACTCAAGACGATAGTTACCGGATAAGGCGCAGCGGTCGGGCTGAACGGGGGGT
TCGTGCACACAGCCCAGCTTGGAGCGAACGACCTACACCGAACTGAGATACCTACAGCGTGAGCTATGAG
AAAGCGCCACGCTTCCCGAAGGGAGAAAGGCGGACAGGTATCCGGTAAGCGGCAGGGTCGGAACAGGAGA
GCGCACGAGGGAGCTTCCAGGGGGAAACGCCTGGTATCTTTATAGTCCTGTCGGGTTTCGCCACCTCTGA
CTTGAGCGTCGATTTTTGTGATGCTCGTCAGGGGGGCGGAGCCTATGGAAAAACGCCAGCAACGCGGCCT
TTTTACGGTTCCTGGCCTTTTGCTGGCCTTTTGCTCACATGTTCTTTCCTGCGTTATCCCCTGATTCTGT
GGATAACCGTATTACCGCCTTTGAGTGAGCTGATACCGCTCGCCGCAGCCGAACGACCGAGCGCAGCGAG
TCAGTGAGCGAGGAAGCGGAAGAGCGCCTGATGCGGTATTTTCTCCTTACGCATCTGTGCGGTATTTCAC
ACCGCATAAATTCCGACACCATCGAATGGTGCAAAACCTTTCGCGGTATGGCATGATAGCGCCCGGAAGA
GAGTCAATTCAGGGTGGTGAATGTGAAACCAGTAACGTTATACGATGTCGCAGAGTATGCCGGTGTCTCT
TATCAGACCGTTTCCCGCGTGGTGAACCAGGCCAGCCACGTTTCTGCGAAAACGCGGGAAAAAGTGGAAG
CGGCGATGGCGGAGCTGAATTACATTCCCAACCGCGTGGCACAACAACTGGCGGGCAAACAGTCGTTGCT
GATTGGCGTTGCCACCTCCAGTCTGGCCCTGCACGCGCCGTCGCAAATTGTCGCGGCGATTAAATCTCGC
GCCGATCAACTGGGTGCCAGCGTGGTGGTGTCGATGGTAGAACGAAGCGGCGTCGAAGCCTGTAAAGCGG
CGGTGCACAATCTTCTCGCGCAACGCGTCAGTGGGCTGATCATTAACTATCCGCTGGATGACCAGGATGC
CATTGCTGTGGAAGCTGCCTGCACTAATGTTCCGGCGTTATTTCTTGATGTCTCTGACCAGACACCCATC
AACAGTATTATTTTCTCCCATGAAGACGGTACGCGACTGGGCGTGGAGCATCTGGTCGCATTGGGTCACC
AGCAAATCGCGCTGTTAGCGGGCCCATTAAGTTCTGTCTCGGCGCGTCTGCGTCTGGCTGGCTGGCATAA
ATATCTCACTCGCAATCAAATTCAGCCGATAGCGGAACGGGAAGGCGACTGGAGTGCCATGTCCGGTTTT
CAACAAACCATGCAAATGCTGAATGAGGGCATCGTTCCCACTGCGATGCTGGTTGCCAACGATCAGATGG
CGCTGGGCGCAATGCGCGCCATTACCGAGTCCGGGCTGCGCGTTGGTGCGGATATCTCGGTAGTGGGATA
CGACGATACCGAAGACAGCTCATGTTATATCCCGCCGTTAACCACCATCAAACAGGATTTTCGCCTGCTG
GGGCAAACCAGCGTGGACCGCTTGCTGCAACTCTCTCAGGGCCAGGCGGTGAAGGGCAATCAGCTGTTGC
CCGTCTCACTGGTGAAAAGAAAAACCACCCTGGCGCCCAATACGCAAACCGCCTCTCCCCGCGCGTTGGC
CGATTCATTAATGCAGCTGGCACGACAGGTTTCCCGACTGGAAAGCGGGCAGTGAGCGCAACGCAATTAA
TGTGAGTTAGCTCACTCATTAGGCACCCCAGGCTTTACACTTTATGCTTCCGGCTCGTATGTTGTGTGGA
ATTGTGAGCGGATAACAATTTCACACAGGAAACAGCTATGACCATGATTACGGATTCACTGGCCGTCGTT
TTACAACGTCGTGACTGGGAAAACCCTGGCGTTACCCAACTTAATCGCCTTGCAGCACATCCCCCTTTCG
CCAGCTGGCGTAATAGCGAAGAGGCCCGCACCGATCGCCCTTCCCAACAGTTGCGCAGCCTGAATGGCGA
ATGGCGCTTTGCCTGGTTTCCGGCACCAGAAGCGGTGCCGGAAAGCTGGCTGGAGTGCGATCTTCCTGAG
GCCGATACTGTCGTCGTCCCCTCAAACTGGCAGATGCACGGTTACGATGCGCCCATCTACACCAACGTAA
CCTATCCCATTACGGTCAATCCGCCGTTTGTTCCCACGGAGAATCCGACGGGTTGTTACTCGCTCACATT
TAATGTTGATGAAAGCTGGCTACAGGAAGGCCAGACGCGAATTATTTTTGATGGCGTTGGAATT
